Addgene plasmid #55938: mStrawberry-CytERM-N-17
Purpose: Localization: Endoplasmic Reticulum, Excitation: 574, Emission: 596
Depositing lab: Michael Davidson. Depositing organization: Florida State University, Tallahassee.
Backbone
  Vector backbone: mStrawberry-N1
  Backbone size w/o insert (bp): 4750
  Vector type: Mammalian Expression
  Selectable markers: Neomycin (select with G418)
Growth in bacteria
  Bacterial resistance: Kanamycin, 50 μg/mL
  Growth temperature: 37°C
  Growth strain: DH5alpha
  Copy number: High Copy
Gene/Insert
  Gene/Insert name: CytERM (alt names: Cytochrome p450; NM_001171120.1)
  Promoter: CMV
  Tag / fusion protein: mStrawberry (C terminal on backbone)
  Cloning method: Unknown
  Sequencing primers: 5′ CMV-F; 3′ SV40pA-R
Terms and licenses: Academic/Nonprofit Terms; Industry Terms: Not Available to Industry
Depositor comments: Cytochrome p450 . Excitation = 574; Emission = 596
How to cite: mStrawberry-CytERM-N-17 was a gift from Michael Davidson (Addgene plasmid # 55938 ; http://n2t.net/addgene:55938 ; RRID:Addgene_55938)
