[The description below was written by a language model from this plasmid's Addgene catalogue record.]
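Description:
mStrawberry-CytERM-N-17 is a mammalian expression plasmid built on the mStrawberry-N1 backbone (about 4.75 kb without the insert), an N1-style fluorescent protein fusion vector in which a sequence of interest is placed upstream of the fluorescent protein coding region. It is maintained as a high-copy plasmid in E. coli under kanamycin selection, and it carries a neomycin resistance marker so that transfected mammalian cells can be selected with G418 to obtain stable lines. The record provides no feature table, so the origin of replication and the other backbone elements are not listed explicitly. The use of an SV40 polyA reverse sequencing primer suggests that an SV40 polyadenylation signal lies downstream of the fusion.

The insert is CytERM, a sequence derived from cytochrome P450, which serves here as an endoplasmic reticulum targeting element. The record does not state the insert's length, its species of origin, or which portion of the protein is included. Expression is driven by the CMV promoter, a strong constitutive promoter in most mammalian cell types. mStrawberry is fused to the C terminus of CytERM, and the "N-17" in the name probably refers to the linker between the two parts, though the record does not confirm this. The resulting fusion protein labels the endoplasmic reticulum with red fluorescence, with excitation at 574 nm and emission at 596 nm. The construct is intended as an organelle marker for fluorescence microscopy, for example to visualise ER morphology and dynamics in live or fixed cells, or as a red ER reference in multicolour colocalisation experiments.
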