>Addgene plasmid #55938 | mStrawberry-CytERM-N-17 | depositor partial sequence | sequence record 86842 | insert sequence
ATGGGCGTAGGCGTGTACGGTGGAGGTCTATATAAGCAGAGCTGGTTTAGTGAACCGTCAGATCCGCTAG
CGCTACCGGACTCAGATCTGGTACCCTTGCAGCTTCCAGTTGTCAGGAAGAGAAGGCTCCCATGGATCCT
GTGGTGGTGCTGGGGCTCTGTCTCTCCTGTTTGCTTCTCCTTTCACTCTGGAAACAGAGCTATGGGGGAG
GGAAGCTTCGAATTCTGCAGTCGACGGTACCGCGGGCCCGGGATCCACCGGTGGCTACCATGGTGAGCAA
GGGCGAGGAGAATAACATGGCCATCATCAAGGAGTTCATGCGCTTCAAGGTGCGCATGGAGGGCTCCGTG
AACGGCCACGAGTTCGAGATCGAGGGCGAGGGCGAGGGCCGCCCCTACGAGGGCACCCAGACCGCCAAGC
TGAAGGTGACCAAGGGTGGCCCCCTGCCCTTCGCCTGGGACATCCTAACCCCCAACTTCACCTACGGCTC
CAAGGCCTACGTGAAGCACCCCGCCGACATCCCCGACTACTTGAAGCTGTCCTTCCCCGAGGGCTTCAAG
TGGGAGCGCGTGATGAACTTCGAGGACGGCGGCGTGGTGACCGTGACCCAGGACTCCTCCCTGCAGGACG
GCGAGTTCATCTACAAGGTGAAGCTGCGCGGCACCAACTTCCCCTCCGACGGCCCCGTAATGCAGAAGAA
GACCATGGGCTGGGAGGCCTCCTCCGAGCGGATGTACCCCGAGGACGGCGCCCTGAAGGGCGAGATCAAG
ATGAGGCTGAAGCTGAAGGACGGCGGCCACTACGACGCTGAGGTCAAGACCACCTACAAGGCCAAGAAGC
CCGTGCAGCTGCCCGGCGCCTACATCGTCGGCATCAAGTTGGACATCACCTCCCACAACGAGGACTACAC
CATCGTGGAACTGTACGAACGCGCCGAGGGCCGCCACTCCACCGGCGGCATGGACGAGCTGTACAAGTAA
GCGGCCGCGACTCTAGATCATAATCAGCCATACCACATTTGTAGAGGTTTTACTTGCTTTAAAAAACCTC
CCACACCTCCCCTGA
